Addgene plasmid #202428: pLEX303 TagRFP-T LGALS3 R186S
Purpose: Expression of TagRFP-T-tagged Galectin 3 with mutation of carbohdrate recognition binding domain (CRD) (R186S mutant)
Depositing lab: David Bryant. Depositing organization: University of Glasgow. Publication: Spatial regulation of the glycocalyx component podocalyxin is a switch for prometastatic function. Roman-Fernandez A, Mansour MA, Kugeratski FG, Anand J, Sandilands E, Galbraith L, Rakovic K, Freckmann EC, Cumming EM, Park J, Nikolatou K, Lilla S, Shaw R, Strachan D, Mason S, Patel R, McGarry L, Katoch A, Campbell KJ, Nixon C, Miller CJ, Leung HY, Le Quesne J, Norman JC, Zanivan S, Blyth K, Bryant DM. Sci Adv. 2023 Feb 3;9(5):eabq1858. doi: 10.1126/sciadv.abq1858. Epub 2023 Feb 3. PubMed 36735782.
Backbone
  Vector backbone: Tag RFPT pLEX 303
  Vector type: Lentiviral
Growth in bacteria
  Bacterial resistance: Ampicillin, 100 μg/mL
  Growth temperature: 37°C
  Growth strain: NEB Stable
  Copy number: High Copy
Gene/Insert
  Gene/Insert name: LGALS3
  Species: H. sapiens (human)
  Mutation: R186S
  Entrez Gene: LGALS3 (a.k.a. CBP35, GAL3, GALBP, GALIG, L31, LGALS2, MAC2)
  Tag / fusion protein: TagRFP (N terminal on backbone)
  Cloning method: Restriction Enzyme; 5′ cloning site unknown (unknown if destroyed)
Terms and licenses: Academic/Nonprofit Terms; Industry Terms: Not Available to Industry
How to cite: pLEX303 TagRFP-T LGALS3 R186S was a gift from David Bryant (Addgene plasmid # 202428 ; http://n2t.net/addgene:202428 ; RRID:Addgene_202428)
