[The description below was written by a language model from this plasmid's Addgene catalogue record and pLannotate feature annotations shown in this document.]
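Description:
pLEX303 TagRFP-T LGALS3 R186S is a 9,167-nt HIV-1-based lentiviral expression vector for producing a red-fluorescent fusion of human galectin-3 carrying a mutation in its carbohydrate recognition domain. It is propagated in E. coli through a high-copy ColE1/pUC-type origin with ampicillin selection (AmpR under its own promoter). The backbone also carries an f1 origin, an SV40 origin, and remnants of a lacZα/lac promoter cloning region flanked by T3 and T7 promoters.

The viral portion has a third-generation-style layout. An RSV promoter sits upstream of a truncated 5' LTR and drives genomic RNA transcription in packaging cells. It is followed by the Ψ packaging signal with a gag fragment, the Rev response element for Rev-dependent nuclear export, a cPPT/CTS element, and a self-inactivating ΔU3 3' LTR with a downstream SV40 polyadenylation signal. Two expression units lie between the LTRs. A human PGK promoter drives blasticidin S deaminase, allowing blasticidin selection of transduced mammalian cells. Downstream, the CMV enhancer/promoter drives TagRFP-T, followed by a short multiple cloning site remnant and then the LGALS3 coding sequence, placing the fluorescent tag at the N terminus of galectin-3. A WPRE after the insert enhances transcript stability and expression.

The R186S substitution is recorded as a mutation of the carbohydrate recognition domain. The construct therefore suits stable expression and live or fixed imaging of a galectin-3 CRD mutant. The associated publication concerns spatial regulation of the glycocalyx component podocalyxin in prometastatic behaviour, though the record does not describe the specific experiments in which this plasmid was used.
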