Features (pLannotate 1.2.2; 30 found; start..end, strand, type, name):
    204..384     +  LTR            5' LTR (truncated): truncated 5' long terminal repeat (LTR) from HIV-1
    431..556     +  misc_feature   HIV-1 Ψ: packaging signal of human immunodeficiency virus type 1
    540..903     +  CDS            HIV-1 gag (fragment): gag protein from human immunodeficiency virus 1; gag
   1049..1282    +  misc_feature   RRE: The Rev response element (RRE) of HIV-1 allows for Rev-dependent mRNA export from the nucleus to the cytoplasm.
   1659..1685    +  CDS            Rev (fragment): human immunodeficiency virus 1 (HIV-1) Rev protein; rev; enhances nuclear export of unspliced and incompletely spliced viral mRNAs
   1686..2186    +  promoter       hPGK promoter: human phosphoglycerate kinase 1 promoter
   2198..2593    +  CDS            BSD: blasticidin S deaminase; Aspergillus terreus BSD; confers resistance to blasticidin
   2653..2770    +  misc_feature   cPPT/CTS: central polypurine tract and central termination sequence of HIV-1
   2887..3190    +  enhancer       CMV enhancer: human cytomegalovirus immediate early enhancer
   3191..3394    +  promoter       CMV promoter: human cytomegalovirus (CMV) immediate early promoter
   3439..4170    +  CDS            TagRFP-T: TagRFP-T is a basic (constitutively fluorescent) red fluorescent protein published in 2008, derived from Entacmaea quadricolor. It has low acid sensitivity.
   4171..4202    +  misc_feature   MCS (fragment): multiple cloning site
   4204..4953    +  CDS            LGALS3: LEG3_HUMAN - Also known as MAC2. Experimental evidence at protein level: Swiss-Prot protein existence level 1. Galactose-specific lectin which binds IgE. May mediate with the alpha-3, beta-1 integrin the stimulation by CSPG4 of endothelial cells migration. Together with DMBT1, required for terminal differentiation of columnar epithelial cells during early embryogenesis (By similarity). In the nucleus: acts as a pre-mRNA splicing factor. Involved in acute inflammatory responses including neutrophil activation and adhesion, chemoattraction of monocytes macrophages, opsonization of apoptotic neut
   4996..5584    +  misc_feature   WPRE: woodchuck hepatitis virus posttranscriptional regulatory element
   5635..5654    +  misc_feature   cPPT/CTS (fragment): central polypurine tract and central termination sequence of HIV-1
   5656..5889    +  LTR            3' LTR (ΔU3): self-inactivating 3' long terminal repeat (LTR) from HIV-1
   5967..6088    +  polyA_signal   SV40 poly(A) signal: SV40 polyadenylation signal
   6128..6263    +  rep_origin     SV40 ori: SV40 origin of replication
   6284..6302    -  promoter       T7 promoter: promoter for bacteriophage T7 RNA polymerase
   6310..6465    +  CDS            lacZα (fragment): LacZα fragment of β-galactosidase; lacZ fragment
   6470..6898    +  rep_origin     f1 ori (sequence partly withheld): f1 bacteriophage origin of replication; arrow indicates direction of (+) strand synthesis
   6951..7055    +  promoter       AmpR promoter: bla
   7056..7916    +  CDS            AmpR: β-lactamase; bla; confers resistance to ampicillin, carbenicillin, and related antibiotics
   8087..8675    +  rep_origin     ori: high-copy-number ColE1/pMB1/pBR322/pUC origin of replication
   8858..8950    +  CDS            lacI (fragment): lac repressor; lacI; The lac repressor binds to the lac operator to inhibit transcription in E. coli. This inhibition can be relieved by adding lactose or isopropyl-β-D-thiogalactopyranoside (IPTG).
   8963..8984    +  protein_bind   CAP binding site: CAP binding activates transcription in the presence of cAMP. E. coli catabolite activator protein
   8999..9029    +  promoter       lac promoter: promoter for the E. coli lac operon
   9037..9053    +  protein_bind   lac operator: The lac repressor binds to the lac operator to inhibit transcription in E. coli. This inhibition can be relieved by adding lactose or isopropyl-β-D-thiogalactopyranoside (IPTG). lac repressor encoded by lacI
   9098..9116    +  promoter       T3 promoter: promoter for bacteriophage T3 RNA polymerase
   9144..203     +  promoter       RSV promoter (across the origin): Rous sarcoma virus enhancer/promoter
>Addgene plasmid #202428 | pLEX303 TagRFP-T LGALS3 R186S | addgene full sequence | sequence record 399766 | Addgene NGS Result
AGTCTTGCAACATGGTAACGATGAGTTAGCAACATGCCTTACAAGGAGAGAAAAAGCACCGTGCATGCCG
ATTGGTGGAAGTAAGGTGGTACGATCGTGCCTTATTAGGAAGGCAACAGACGGGTCTGACATGGATTGGA
CGAACCACTGAATTGCCGCATTGCAGAGATATTGTATTTAAGTGCCTAGCTCGATACATAAACGGGTCTC
TCTGGTTAGACCAGATCTGAGCCTGGGAGCTCTCTGGCTAACTAGGGAACCCACTGCTTAAGCCTCAATA
AAGCTTGCCTTGAGTGCTTCAAGTAGTGTGTGCCCGTCTGTTGTGTGACTCTGGTAACTAGAGATCCCTC
AGACCCTTTTAGTCAGTGTGGAAAATCTCTAGCAGTGGCGCCCGAACAGGGACTTGAAAGCGAAAGGGAA
ACCAGAGGAGCTCTCTCGACGCAGGACTCGGCTTGCTGAAGCGCGCACGGCAAGAGGCGAGGGGCGGCGA
CTGGTGAGTACGCCAAAAATTTTGACTAGCGGAGGCTAGAAGGAGAGAGATGGGTGCGAGAGCGTCAGTA
TTAAGCGGGGGAGAATTAGATCGCGATGGGAAAAAATTCGGTTAAGGCCAGGGGGAAAGAAAAAATATAA
ATTAAAACATATAGTATGGGCAAGCAGGGAGCTAGAACGATTCGCAGTTAATCCTGGCCTGTTAGAAACA
TCAGAAGGCTGTAGACAAATACTGGGACAGCTACAACCATCCCTTCAGACAGGATCAGAAGAACTTAGAT
CATTATATAATACAGTAGCAACCCTCTATTGTGTGCATCAAAGGATAGAGATAAAAGACACCAAGGAAGC
TTTAGACAAGATAGAGGAAGAGCAAAACAAAAGTAAGACCACCGCACAGCAAGCGGCCGCTGATCTTCAG
ACCTGGAGGAGGAGATATGAGGGACAATTGGAGAAGTGAATTATATAAATATAAAGTAGTAAAAATTGAA
CCATTAGGAGTAGCACCCACCAAGGCAAAGAGAAGAGTGGTGCAGAGAGAAAAAAGAGCAGTGGGAATAG
GAGCTTTGTTCCTTGGGTTCTTGGGAGCAGCAGGAAGCACTATGGGCGCAGCGTCAATGACGCTGACGGT
ACAGGCCAGACAATTATTGTCTGGTATAGTGCAGCAGCAGAACAATTTGCTGAGGGCTATTGAGGCGCAA
CAGCATCTGTTGCAACTCACAGTCTGGGGCATCAAGCAGCTCCAGGCAAGAATCCTGGCTGTGGAAAGAT
ACCTAAAGGATCAACAGCTCCTGGGGATTTGGGGTTGCTCTGGAAAACTCATTTGCACCACTGCTGTGCC
TTGGAATGCTAGTTGGAGTAATAAATCTCTGGAACAGATTTGGAATCACACGACCTGGATGGAGTGGGAC
AGAGAAATTAACAATTACACAAGCTTAATACACTCCTTAATTGAAGAATCGCAAAACCAGCAAGAAAAGA
ATGAACAAGAATTATTGGAATTAGATAAATGGGCAAGTTTGTGGAATTGGTTTAACATAACAAATTGGCT
GTGGTATATAAAATTATTCATAATGATAGTAGGAGGCTTGGTAGGTTTAAGAATAGTTTTTGCTGTACTT
TCTATAGTGAATAGAGTTAGGCAGGGATATTCACCATTATCGTTTCAGACCCACCTCCCAACCCCGAGGG
GACCCTTGCGCCTTTTCCAAGGCAGCCCTGGGTTTGCGCAGGGACGCGGCTGCTCTGGGCGTGGTTCCGG
GAAACGCAGCGGCGCCGACCCTGGGTCTCGCACATTCTTCACGTCCGTTCGCAGCGTCACCCGGATCTTC
GCCGCTACCCTTGTGGGCCCCCCGGCGACGCTTCCTGCTCCGCCCCTAAGTCGGGAAGGTTCCTTGCGGT
TCGCGGCGTGCCGGACGTGACAAACGGAAGCCGCACGTCTCACTAGTACCCTCGCAGACGGACAGCGCCA
GGGAGCAATGGCAGCGCGCCGACCGCGATGGGCTGTGGCCAATAGCGGCTGCTCAGCAGGGCGCGCCGAG
AGCAGCGGCCGGGAAGGGGCGGTGCGGGAGGCGGGGTGTGGGGCGGTAGTGTGGGCCCTGTTCCTGCCCG
CGCGGTGTTCCGCATTCTGCAAGCCTCCGGAGCGCACGTCGGCAGTCGGCTCCCTCGTTGACCGAATCAC
CGACCTCTCTCCCCAGGGGGTACCACCATGGCCAAGCCTTTGTCTCAAGAAGAATCCACCCTCATTGAAA
GAGCAACGGCTACAATCAACAGCATCCCCATCTCTGAAGACTACAGCGTCGCCAGCGCAGCTCTCTCTAG
CGACGGCCGCATCTTCACTGGTGTCAATGTATATCATTTTACTGGGGGACCTTGTGCAGAACTCGTGGTG
CTGGGCACTGCTGCTGCTGCGGCAGCTGGCAACCTGACTTGTATCGTCGCGATCGGAAATGAGAACAGGG
GCATCTTGAGCCCCTGCGGACGGTGCCGACAGGTGCTTCTCGATCTGCATCCTGGGATCAAAGCCATAGT
GAAGGACAGTGATGGACAGCCGACGGCAGTTGGGATTCGTGAATTGCTGCCCTCTGGTTATGTGTGGGAG
GGCCTGCAGCTGCAGTAGTAAGAATTCTAGATCTTGAGACAAATGGCAGTATTCATCCACAATTTTAAAA
GAAAAGGGGGGATTGGGGGGTACAGTGCAGGGGAAAGAATAGTAGACATAATAGCAACAGACATACAAAC
TAAAGAATTACAAAAACAAATTACAAAAATTCAAAATTTTCGGGTTTATTACAGGGACAGCAGAGATCCA
CTTTGGCGCCGGCTCGAGGGGGCCCGGGGTTATTAATAGTAATCAATTACGGGGTCATTAGTTCATAGCC
CATATATGGAGTTCCGCGTTACATAACTTACGGTAAATGGCCCGCCTGGCTGACCGCCCAACGACCCCCG
CCCATTGACGTCAATAATGACGTATGTTCCCATAGTAACGCCAATAGGGACTTTCCATTGACGTCAATGG
GTGGAGTATTTACGGTAAACTGCCCACTTGGCAGTACATCAAGTGTATCATATGCCAAGTACGCCCCCTA
TTGACGTCAATGACGGTAAATGGCCCGCCTGGCATTATGCCCAGTACATGACCTTATGGGACTTTCCTAC
TTGGCAGTACATCTACGTATTAGTCATCGCTATTACCATGGTGATGCGGTTTTGGCAGTACATCAATGGG
CGTGGATAGCGGTTTGACTCACGGGGATTTCCAAGTCTCCACCCCATTGACGTCAATGGGAGTTTGTTTT
GGCACCAAAATCAACGGGACTTTCCAAAATGTCGTAACAACTCCGCCCCATTGACGCAAATGGGCGGTAG
GCGTGTACGGTGGGAGGTCTATATAAGCAGAGCTGGTTTAGTGAACCGTCAGATCCGCTAGCGCTACCGG
TCGCCACCATGGTGTCTAAGGGCGAAGAGCTGATTAAGGAGAACATGCACATGAAGCTGTACATGGAGGG
CACCGTGAACAACCACCACTTCAAGTGCACATCCGAGGGCGAAGGCAAGCCCTACGAGGGCACCCAGACC
ATGAGAATCAAGGTGGTCGAGGGCGGCCCTCTCCCCTTCGCCTTCGACATCCTGGCTACCAGCTTCATGT
ACGGCAGCAGAACCTTCATCAACCACACCCAGGGCATCCCCGATTTCTTTAAGCAGTCCTTCCCTGAGGG
CTTCACATGGGAGAGAGTCACCACATACGAAGACGGGGGCGTGCTGACCGCTACCCAGGACACCAGCCTC
CAGGACGGCTGCCTCATCTACAACGTCAAGATCAGAGGGGTGAACTTCCCATCCAACGGCCCTGTGATGC
AGAAGAAAACACTCGGCTGGGAGGCCAACACCGAGATGCTGTACCCCGCTGACGGCGGCCTGGAAGGCAG
AACCGACATGGCCCTGAAGCTCGTGGGCGGGGGCCACCTGATCTGCAACTTCAAGACCACATACAGATCC
AAGAAACCCGCTAAGAACCTCAAGATGCCCGGCGTCTACTATGTGGACCACAGACTGGAAAGAATCAAGG
AGGCCGACAAAGAGACCTACGTCGAGCAGCACGAGGTGGCTGTGGCCAGATACTGCGACCTCCCTAGCAA
ACTGGGGCACAAACTTAATGGCATGGACGAGCTGTACAAGTCCGGACTCAGATCTCGAGCTCAAGCTTCG
AACATGGCAGACAATTTTTCGCTCCATGATGCGTTATCTGGGTCTGGAAACCCAAACCCTCAAGGATGGC
CTGGCGCATGGGGGAACCAGCCTGCTGGGGCAGGGGGCTACCCAGGGGCTTCCTATCCTGGGGCCTACCC
CGGGCAGGCACCCCCAGGGGCTTATCCTGGACAGGCACCTCCAGGCGCCTACCCTGGAGCACCTGGAGCT
TATCCCGGAGCACCTGCACCTGGAGTCTACCCAGGGCCACCCAGCGGCCCTGGGGCCTACCCATCTTCTG
GACAGCCAAGTGCCCCGGGAGCCTACCCTGCCACTGGCCCCTATGGCGCCCCTGCTGGGCCACTGATTGT
GCCTTATAACCTGCCTTTGCCTGGGGGAGTGGTGCCTCGCATGCTGATAACAATTCTGGGCACGGTGAAG
CCCAATGCAAACAGAATTGCTTTAGATTTCCAAAGAGGGAATGATGTTGCCTTCCACTTTAATCCCCGAT
TTAACGAGAATAACAGGAGAGTCATTGTTTGCAATACAAAGCTGGATAATAACTGGGGAAGGGAAGAATC
TCAGTCGGTTTTCCCATTTGAAAGTGGGAAACCATTCAAAATACAAGTACTGGTTGAACCTGACCACTTC
AAGGTTGCAGTGAATGATGCTCACTTGCTCCAATATAACCACAGAGTAAAAAAACTCAATGAAATCAGCA
AACTGGGAATTTCTGGTGACATAGACCTCACCAGTGCTTCATATACCATGATATAAGGATCCCGTACGTG
ATCACCGGTGGCGCGTTAAGTCGACAATCAACCTCTGGATTACAAAATTTGTGAAAGATTGACTGGTATT
CTTAACTATGTTGCTCCTTTTACGCTATGTGGATACGCTGCTTTAATGCCTTTGTATCATGCTATTGCTT
CCCGTATGGCTTTCATTTTCTCCTCCTTGTATAAATCCTGGTTGCTGTCTCTTTATGAGGAGTTGTGGCC
CGTTGTCAGGCAACGTGGCGTGGTGTGCACTGTGTTTGCTGACGCAACCCCCACTGGTTGGGGCATTGCC
ACCACCTGTCAGCTCCTTTCCGGGACTTTCGCTTTCCCCCTCCCTATTGCCACGGCGGAACTCATCGCCG
CCTGCCTTGCCCGCTGCTGGACAGGGGCTCGGCTGTTGGGCACTGACAATTCCGTGGTGTTGTCGGGGAA
ATCATCGTCCTTTCCTTGGCTGCTCGCCTGTGTTGCCACCTGGATTCTGCGCGGGACGTCCTTCTGCTAC
GTCCCTTCGGCCCTCAATCCAGCGGACCTTCCTTCCCGCGGCCTGCTGCCGGCTCTGCGGCCTCTTCCGC
GTCTTCGCCTTCGCCCTCAGACGAGTCGGATCTCCCTTTGGGCCGCCTCCCCGCGTCGACTTTAAGACCA
ATGACTTACAAGGCAGCTGTAGATCTTAGCCACTTTTTAAAAGAAAAGGGGGGACTGGAAGGGCTAATTC
ACTCCCAACGAAGACAAGATCTGCTTTTTGCTTGTACTGGGTCTCTCTGGTTAGACCAGATCTGAGCCTG
GGAGCTCTCTGGCTAACTAGGGAACCCACTGCTTAAGCCTCAATAAAGCTTGCCTTGAGTGCTTCAAGTA
GTGTGTGCCCGTCTGTTGTGTGACTCTGGTAACTAGAGATCCCTCAGACCCTTTTAGTCAGTGTGGAAAA
TCTCTAGCAGTACGTATAGTAGTTCATGTCATCTTATTATTCAGTATTTATAACTTGCAAAGAAATGAAT
ATCAGAGAGTGAGAGGAACTTGTTTATTGCAGCTTATAATGGTTACAAATAAAGCAATAGCATCACAAAT
TTCACAAATAAAGCATTTTTTTCACTGCATTCTAGTTGTGGTTTGTCCAAACTCATCAATGTATCTTATC
ATGTCTGGCTCTAGCTATCCCGCCCCTAACTCCGCCCATCCCGCCCCTAACTCCGCCCAGTTCCGCCCAT
TCTCCGCCCCATGGCTGACTAATTTTTTTTATTTATGCAGAGGCCGAGGCCGCCTCGGCCTCTGAGCTAT
TCCAGAAGTAGTGAGGAGGCTTTTTTGGAGGCCTAGGGACGTACCCAATTCGCCCTATAGTGAGTCGTAT
TACGCGCGCTCACTGGCCGTCGTTTTACAACGTCGTGACTGGGAAAACCCTGGCGTTACCCAACTTAATC
GCCTTGCAGCACATCCCCCTTTCGCCAGCTGGCGTAATAGCGAAGAGGCCCGCACCGATCGCCCTTCCCA
ACAGTTGCGCAGCCTGAATGGCGAATGGG
[124 nt withheld, positions 6470-6593]
C
[91 nt withheld, positions 6595-6685]
A
[49 nt withheld, positions 6687-6735]
CCTTTGACGTTGGAGTCCACGTTCTTT
[37 nt withheld, positions 6763-6799]
ACCCTATCTCGGTCTATTCTTTTGATTTATAAGGGATTTTGCCGATTTCGGCCTATTGGTTAAAAAATGA
GCTGATTTAACAAAAATTTAACGCGAATTTTAACAAAATATTAACGCTTACAATTTAGGTGGCACTTTTC
GGGGAAATGTGCGCGGAACCCCTATTTGTTTATTTTTCTAAATACATTCAAATATGTATCCGCTCATGAG
ACAATAACCCTGATAAATGCTTCAATAATATTGAAAAAGGAAGAGTATGAGTATTCAACATTTCCGTGTC
GCCCTTATTCCCTTTTTTGCGGCATTTTGCCTTCCTGTTTTTGCTCACCCAGAAACGCTGGTGAAAGTAA
AAGATGCTGAAGATCAGTTGGGTGCACGAGTGGGTTACATCGAACTGGATCTCAACAGCGGTAAGATCCT
TGAGAGTTTTCGCCCCGAAGAACGTTTTCCAATGATGAGCACTTTTAAAGTTCTGCTATGTGGCGCGGTA
TTATCCCGTATTGACGCCGGGCAAGAGCAACTCGGTCGCCGCATACACTATTCTCAGAATGACTTGGTTG
AGTACTCACCAGTCACAGAAAAGCATCTTACGGATGGCATGACAGTAAGAGAATTATGCAGTGCTGCCAT
AACCATGAGTGATAACACTGCGGCCAACTTACTTCTGACAACGATCGGAGGACCGAAGGAGCTAACCGCT
TTTTTGCACAACATGGGGGATCATGTAACTCGCCTTGATCGTTGGGAACCGGAGCTGAATGAAGCCATAC
CAAACGACGAGCGTGACACCACGATGCCTGTAGCAATGGCAACAACGTTGCGCAAACTATTAACTGGCGA
ACTACTTACTCTAGCTTCCCGGCAACAATTAATAGACTGGATGGAGGCGGATAAAGTTGCAGGACCACTT
CTGCGCTCGGCCCTTCCGGCTGGCTGGTTTATTGCTGATAAATCTGGAGCCGGTGAGCGTGGGTCTCGCG
GTATCATTGCAGCACTGGGGCCAGATGGTAAGCCCTCCCGTATCGTAGTTATCTACACGACGGGGAGTCA
GGCAACTATGGATGAACGAAATAGACAGATCGCTGAGATAGGTGCCTCACTGATTAAGCATTGGTAACTG
TCAGACCAAGTTTACTCATATATACTTTAGATTGATTTAAAACTTCATTTTTAATTTAAAAGGATCTAGG
TGAAGATCCTTTTTGATAATCTCATGACCAAAATCCCTTAACGTGAGTTTTCGTTCCACTGAGCGTCAGA
CCCCGTAGAAAAGATCAAAGGATCTTCTTGAGATCCTTTTTTTCTGCGCGTAATCTGCTGCTTGCAAACA
AAAAAACCACCGCTACCAGCGGTGGTTTGTTTGCCGGATCAAGAGCTACCAACTCTTTTTCCGAAGGTAA
CTGGCTTCAGCAGAGCGCAGATACCAAATACTGTTCTTCTAGTGTAGCCGTAGTTAGGCCACCACTTCAA
GAACTCTGTAGCACCGCCTACATACCTCGCTCTGCTAATCCTGTTACCAGTGGCTGCTGCCAGTGGCGAT
AAGTCGTGTCTTACCGGGTTGGACTCAAGACGATAGTTACCGGATAAGGCGCAGCGGTCGGGCTGAACGG
GGGGTTCGTGCACACAGCCCAGCTTGGAGCGAACGACCTACACCGAACTGAGATACCTACAGCGTGAGCT
ATGAGAAAGCGCCACGCTTCCCGAAGGGAGAAAGGCGGACAGGTATCCGGTAAGCGGCAGGGTCGGAACA
GGAGAGCGCACGAGGGAGCTTCCAGGGGGAAACGCCTGGTATCTTTATAGTCCTGTCGGGTTTCGCCACC
TCTGACTTGAGCGTCGATTTTTGTGATGCTCGTCAGGGGGGCGGAGCCTATGGAAAAACGCCAGCAACGC
GGCCTTTTTACGGTTCCTGGCCTTTTGCTGGCCTTTTGCTCACATGTTCTTTCCTGCGTTATCCCCTGAT
TCTGTGGATAACCGTATTACCGCCTTTGAGTGAGCTGATACCGCTCGCCGCAGCCGAACGACCGAGCGCA
GCGAGTCAGTGAGCGAGGAAGCGGAAGAGCGCCCAATACGCAAACCGCCTCTCCCCGCGCGTTGGCCGAT
TCATTAATGCAGCTGGCACGACAGGTTTCCCGACTGGAAAGCGGGCAGTGAGCGCAACGCAATTAATGTG
AGTTAGCTCACTCATTAGGCACCCCAGGCTTTACACTTTATGCTTCCGGCTCGTATGTTGTGTGGAATTG
TGAGCGGATAACAATTTCACACAGGAAACAGCTATGACCATGATTACGCCAAGCGCGCAATTAACCCTCA
CTAAAGGGAACAAAAGCTGGAGCTGCAAGCTTAATGTAGTCTTATGCAATACTCTTGT
